Addgene plasmid #157534: pD649-HAsp-SEMA3E-COMP5AP-AviTag-9xHis
Purpose: Mammalian expression of secreted protein fused to COMP5AP-AviTag-9xHis.
Depositing lab: Chris Garcia. Publication: A Human IgSF Cell-Surface Interactome Reveals a Complex Network of Protein-Protein Interactions. Wojtowicz WM, Vielmetter J, Fernandes RA, Siepe DH, Eastman CL, Chisholm GB, Cox S, Klock H, Anderson PW, Rue SM, Miller JJ, Glaser SM, Bragstad ML, Vance J, Lam AW, Lesley SA, Zinn K, Garcia KC. Cell. 2020 Aug 20;182(4):1027-1043.e17. doi: 10.1016/j.cell.2020.07.025. PubMed 32822567.
Backbone
  Vector backbone: pD649
  Backbone size w/o insert (bp): 7153
  Vector type: Mammalian Expression
Growth in bacteria
  Bacterial resistance: Ampicillin, 100 μg/mL
  Growth temperature: 37°C
  Growth strain: DH5alpha
  Copy number: High Copy
Gene/Insert
  Gene/Insert name: SEMA3E (alt name: SEM3E)
  Species: H. sapiens (human)
  Insert size (bp): 2250
  Entrez Gene: SEMA3E (a.k.a. M-SEMAH, M-SemaK, SEMAH, coll-5)
  Promoter: CMV/SP6
  Tag / fusion protein: COMP5AP-AviTag-9xHis (C terminal on backbone)
  Cloning method: Restriction Enzyme; 5′ cloning site GCGGCCGC (not destroyed); 3′ cloning site GGCGCGCC (not destroyed)
  Sequencing primers: 5′ ATTTAGGTGACACTATAG; 3′ CGTCGCACTCCATCACGGTG
Resource information
  A portion of this plasmid was derived from a plasmid made by: synthesis by ThermoFisher
Terms and licenses: Academic/Nonprofit Terms; Industry Terms: Not Available to Industry
Depositor comments: Some plasmids in this collection may have an IS4-like element ISVsa5 family transposase upstream of the CMV promoter.
How to cite: pD649-HAsp-SEMA3E-COMP5AP-AviTag-9xHis was a gift from Chris Garcia (Addgene plasmid # 157534 ; http://n2t.net/addgene:157534 ; RRID:Addgene_157534)
