[The description below was written by a language model from this plasmid's Addgene catalogue record and pLannotate feature annotations shown in this document.]
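Description:
pD649-HAsp-SEMA3E-COMP5AP-AviTag-9xHis is a mammalian expression plasmid built on the pD649 backbone for producing human semaphorin 3E (SEMA3E) as a secreted, multimerised fusion protein. It is maintained in E. coli at high copy through a ColE1/pUC-type origin and selected with ampicillin via the β-lactamase gene. The feature table also shows an SV40 early promoter/EM7 promoter cassette driving a puromycin N-acetyltransferase coding sequence, followed by an SV40 poly(A) signal, which would allow puromycin selection in mammalian cells. Short fragments annotated as ble, KanR, lacZα, f1 ori and rrnB T2 appear to be backbone remnants rather than functional elements.

Expression is driven by the CMV immediate-early enhancer and promoter with a fragment of CMV intron A. A downstream SP6 promoter offers in vitro transcription and serves as a sequencing primer site. The open reading frame begins with a heterologous signal peptide ("HAsp" in the name; the annotation tool matched it partially to a mouse IgH signal sequence). SEMA3E follows, cloned between preserved NotI and AscI sites. It is fused at its C terminus to the backbone-encoded COMP5AP module: the coiled-coil pentamerisation domain of rat cartilage oligomeric matrix protein joined to human placental alkaline phosphatase. An AviTag for enzymatic biotinylation and a polyhistidine tag (9xHis by name, annotated as 8xHis) complete the fusion, which ends at a bGH poly(A) signal. Pentamerisation raises binding avidity, and the alkaline phosphatase gives an enzymatic readout. This suits the protein as a soluble "prey" reagent for detecting weak extracellular protein–protein interactions, consistent with the associated human cell-surface interactome screen. The depositor notes that some plasmids in this collection may carry an IS4-like transposase insertion upstream of the CMV promoter; none is annotated here.
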