Features (pLannotate 1.2.2; 24 found; start..end, strand, type, name):
     77..380     +  enhancer       CMV enhancer: human cytomegalovirus immediate early enhancer
    381..584     +  promoter       CMV promoter: human cytomegalovirus (CMV) immediate early promoter
    720..763     +  intron         CMV intron (fragment): modified intron A from human cytomegalovirus
    815..833     +  promoter       SP6 promoter: promoter for bacteriophage SP6 RNA polymerase
    837..874     +  CDS            IgH signal sequence (fragment): signal sequence from the mouse immunoglobulin heavy chain variable region
    932..3232    +  CDS            SEMA3E: SEM3E_HUMAN - Also known as KIAA0331, SEMAH. Experimental evidence at protein level: Swiss-Prot protein existence level 1. Plays an important role in signaling via the cell surface receptor PLXND1. Mediates reorganization of the actin cytoskeleton, leading to the retraction of cell projections. Promotes focal adhesion disassembly and inhibits adhesion of endothelial cells to the extracellular matrix. Regulates angiogenesis, both during embryogenesis and after birth. Can down-regulate sprouting angiogenesis. Required for normal vascular patterning during embryogenesis. Plays an important role i
   3329..3508    +  CDS            Comp (fragment): COMP_RAT - Experimental evidence at protein level: Swiss-Prot protein existence level 1. May play a role in the structural integrity of cartilage via its interaction with other extracellular matrix proteins such as the collagens and fibronectin. Can mediate the interaction of chondrocytes with the cartilage extracellular matrix through interaction with cell surface integrin receptors. Could play a role in the pathogenesis of osteoarthritis. Potent suppressor of apoptosis in both primary chondrocytes and transformed cells. Suppresses apoptosis by blocking the activation of caspase-3 and by indu
   3496..4948    +  CDS            SEAP (fragment): secreted alkaline phosphatase from human placenta The natural enzyme has a C-terminal transmembrane sequence that is replaced by a GPI anchor.
   4973..5014    +  CDS            AviTag™ (fragment): peptide tag that allows for enzymatic biotinylation
   5018..5041    +  CDS            8xHis: 8xHis affinity tag
   5187..5298    +  polyA_signal   bGH poly(A) signal: bovine growth hormone polyadenylation signal
   5299..5407    +  rep_origin     f1 ori (fragment): f1 bacteriophage origin of replication; arrow indicates direction of (+) strand synthesis
   5421..5750    +  promoter       SV40 promoter: SV40 enhancer and early promoter
   5798..5845    +  promoter       EM7 promoter: synthetic bacterial promoter&nbsp
   5864..6463    +  CDS            PuroR (fragment): puromycin N-acetyltransferase; pac from Streptomyces; confers resistance to puromycin
   6473..6598    +  CDS            ble (fragment): BLE_KLEPN - Experimental evidence at protein level: Swiss-Prot protein existence level 1. Binding protein with a strong affinity to the bleomycin family of antibiotics. Binds to CL990; an antimitotic-antibiotic compound. From Klebsiella pneumoniae.
   6593..6714    +  polyA_signal   SV40 poly(A) signal: SV40 polyadenylation signal
   6767..7627    -  CDS            AmpR: β-lactamase; bla; confers resistance to ampicillin, carbenicillin, and related antibiotics
   7630..7726    -  promoter       AmpR promoter (fragment): bla
   7756..7780    -  CDS            KanR (fragment): aminoglycoside phosphotransferase; aph(3')-Ia; confers resistance to kanamycin
   7891..8479    +  rep_origin     ori: high-copy-number ColE1/pMB1/pBR322/pUC origin of replication
   8704..8721    +  terminator     rrnB T2 terminator (fragment): transcription terminator T2 from the E. coli rrnB gene
   8746..8765    -  CDS            lacZα (fragment): LacZα fragment of β-galactosidase; lacZ fragment
   9221..9237    +  protein_bind   lac operator: The lac repressor binds to the lac operator to inhibit transcription in E. coli. This inhibition can be relieved by adding lactose or isopropyl-β-D-thiogalactopyranoside (IPTG). lac repressor encoded by lacI
>Addgene plasmid #157534 | pD649-HAsp-SEMA3E-COMP5AP-AviTag-9xHis | addgene full sequence | sequence record 405776 | Addgene NGS Result
GGCATTGATTATTGACTAGTTATTAATAGTAATCAATTACGGGGTCATTAGTTCATAGCCCATATATGGA
GTTCCGCGTTACATAACTTACGGTAAATGGCCCGCCTGGCTGACCGCCCAACGACCCCCGCCCATTGACG
TCAATAATGACGTATGTTCCCATAGTAACGCCAATAGGGACTTTCCATTGACGTCAATGGGTGGAGTATT
TACGGTAAACTGCCCACTTGGCAGTACATCAAGTGTATCATATGCCAAGTACGCCCCCTATTGACGTCAA
TGACGGTAAATGGCCCGCCTGGCATTATGCCCAGTACATGACCTTATGGGACTTTCCTACTTGGCAGTAC
ATCTACGTATTAGTCATCGCTATTACCATGGTGATGCGGTTTTGGCAGTACATCAATGGGCGTGGATAGC
GGTTTGACTCACGGGGATTTCCAAGTCTCCACCCCATTGACGTCAATGGGAGTTTGTTTTGGCACCAAAA
TCAACGGGACTTTCCAAAATGTCGTAACAACTCCGCCCCATTGACGCAAATGGGCGGTAGGCGTGTACGG
TGGGAGGTCTATATAAGCAGAGCTCGTTTAGTGAACCGTCAGATCGCCTGGAGACGCCATCCACGCTGTT
TTGACCTCCATAGAAGACACCGGGACCGATCCAGCCTCCGCGGCCGGGAACGGTGCATTGGAACGCGGAT
TCCCCGTGCCAAGAGTGACGTAAGTACCGCCTATAGAGTCTATAGGCCCACCCCCTTGGCTTCGTTAGAA
CGCGGCTACAATTAATACATAACCTTATGTATCATACACATACGATTTAGGTGACACTATAGAATAACAT
CCACTTTGCCTTTCTCTCCACAGGTGTCCACTCCCAGGTCCAACTGCACCTCGGTTCTATCGAAAACGCG
CCTGCTAGCGCCACCATGAAGACCATCATTGCCCTGAGCTACATCTTCTGCCTGGTGTTCGCTGCGGCCG
CCGCTGATACAACACATCCTAGACTGCGGCTGAGCCACAAAGAGCTGCTGAACCTGAACCGGACCAGCAT
CTTTCACAGCCCCTTCGGCTTTCTGGACCTGCACACAATGCTGCTGGACGAGTACCAAGAGAGACTGTTC
GTCGGCGGCAGAGATCTGGTGTACAGCCTGAGCCTGGAACGGATCAGCGACGGCTACAAAGAGATCCACT
GGCCTAGCACAGCCCTGAAGATGGAAGAGTGCATCATGAAGGGCAAAGACGCCGGCGAGTGTGCCAATTA
TGTGCGGGTGCTGCACCACTACAACAGAACCCATCTGCTGACCTGCGGCACCGGCGCTTTTGATCCTGTG
TGCGCCTTTATCAGAGTGGGCTACCACCTGGAAGATCCTCTGTTTCACCTGGAAAGCCCCAGAAGCGAGC
GCGGCAGAGGCAGATGTCCATTTGATCCCAGCAGCAGCTTCATCAGCACCCTGATCGGATCTGAGCTGTT
CGCCGGCCTGTACAGCGACTATTGGAGCAGAGATGCCGCCATCTTCCGGTCTATGGGCAGACTGGCCCAC
ATCAGAACCGAGCACGATGACGAGAGACTGCTGAAAGAACCCAAGTTCGTGGGCAGCTACATGATCCCCG
ACAACGAGGACAGGGACGACAACAAGGTGTACTTCTTCTTCACCGAGAAGGCCCTGGAAGCCGAGAACAA
TGCCCACGCCATCTACACCAGAGTGGGGAGACTGTGTGTGAACGACGTTGGCGGCCAGAGAATCCTGGTC
AACAAGTGGTCCACCTTCCTGAAGGCCAGACTCGTGTGTAGCGTGCCCGGCATGAATGGCATCGACACCT
ACTTCGACGAGCTGGAAGATGTGTTCCTGCTGCCTACCAGGGACCACAAGAACCCTGTGATCTTCGGCCT
GTTCAACACCACCAGCAACATCTTCAGAGGCCACGCCATTTGCGTGTACCACATGTCTAGCATCAGAGCC
GCCTTCAACGGCCCCTATGCTCACAAAGAGGGCCCCGAGTATCATTGGAGCGTGTACGAGGGCAAAGTGC
CCTATCCTAGACCTGGCAGCTGCGCCTCTAAAGTGAATGGCGGCAGATACGGCACCACCAAGGACTACCC
TGACGACGCCATCAGATTCGCCAGATCTCACCCTCTGATGTACCAGGCCATCAAGCCCGCTCACAAGAAG
CCCATCCTGGTTAAGACCGACGGCAAGTACAACCTGAAGCAGATCGCCGTGGACAGAGTGGAAGCTGAGG
ATGGCCAGTACGACGTGCTGTTCATCGGCACCGACAACGGCATCGTGCTGAAAGTGATCACCATCTACAA
TCAAGAGATGGAATCCATGGAAGAAGTGATCCTGGAAGAACTCCAGATCTTCAAGGACCCCGTGCCTATC
ATCAGCATGGAAATCAGCAGCAAGCGGCAGCAGCTGTACATCGGCTCTGCATCTGCTGTGGCCCAAGTGC
GGTTCCACCACTGTGATATGTATGGCAGCGCCTGCGCCGATTGCTGCCTGGCCAGAGATCCATATTGTGC
CTGGGATGGCATCAGCTGCAGCCGGTACTATCCTACAGGCACCCACGCCAAGAGAAGATTCAGACGGCAG
GATGTGCGGCACGGAAATGCCGCTCAGCAGTGCTTTGGACAGCAGTTTGTGGGCGACGCCCTGGACAAGA
CAGAGGAACACCTGGCCTACGGCATCGAGAACAACAGCACACTGCTGGAATGCACCCCTCGGAGTCTGCA
GGCCAAAGTGATTTGGTTCGTGCAGAAGGGCCGCGAGACACGGAAAGAGGAAGTCAAGACAGACGACCGC
GTGGTCAAGATGGATCTGGGCCTGCTGTTCCTGAGACTGCACAAGTCTGACGCCGGCACCTACTTTTGCC
AGACCGTGGAACACAGCTTCGTGCACACAGTGCGGAAGATCACCCTCGAGGTGGTGGAAGAAGAGAAGGT
CGAGGACATGTTCAACAAGGACGACGAAGAGGACCGGCACCACAGAATGCCTTGTCCTGCTCAGAGCAGC
ATCTCTCAGGGCGCCAAGCCTTGGTACAAAGAGTTCCTGCAGCTCATCGGCTACAGCAACTTCCAGCGAG
TGGAAGAGTACTGCGAGAAAGTGTGGTGCACCGACCGGAAGCGGAAGAAACTGAAGATGAGCCCCTCCAA
GTGGAAGTACGCCAATCCTCAAGAGAAAAAGCTGCGGAGCAAGCCCGAGCACTACAGACTGCCTAGACAC
ACCCTGGACTCTGGCGCGCCGGAAGATCAAGTTGATCCAAGATTGATTGATGGCAAGGGCGGATCTCTGG
AGGTGCTGTTCCAGGGACCAGGCGGAAGCGGCAATCCCGGCGGCGATCTGGCCCCCCAGATGCTGCGCGA
GCTGCAGGAGACCAATGCCGCCCTGCAGGACGTGCGCGAGCTGCTGCGCCACCGCGTGAAGGAGATCACC
TTCCTGAAGAACACCGTGATGGAGTGCGACGCCTGCGGTATGCAGCCCTCTAGAGGCTCCGGCTCCATCA
TCCCAGTTGAGGAGGAGAACCCGGACTTCTGGAACCGCGAGGCAGCCGAGGCCCTGGGTGCCGCCAAGAA
GCTGCAGCCTGCACAGACAGCCGCCAAGAACCTCATCATCTTCCTGGGCGATGGGATGGGGGTGTCTACG
GTGACAGCTGCCAGGATCCTAAAAGGGCAGAAGAAGGACAAACTGGGGCCTGAGATACCCCTGGCCATGG
ACCGCTTCCCATATGTGGCTCTGTCCAAGACATACAATGTAGACAAACATGTGCCAGACAGTGGAGCCAC
AGCCACGGCCTACCTGTGCGGGGTCAAGGGCAACTTCCAGACCATTGGCTTGAGTGCAGCCGCCCGCTTT
AACCAGTGCAACACGACACGCGGCAACGAGGTCATCTCCGTGATGAATCGGGCCAAGAAAGCAGGGAAGT
CAGTGGGAGTGGTAACCACCACACGAGTGCAGCACGCCTCGCCAGCCGGCACCTACGCCCACACGGTGAA
CCGCAACTGGTACTCGGACGCCGACGTGCCTGCCTCGGCCCGCCAGGAGGGGTGCCAGGACATCGCTACG
CAGCTCATCTCCAACATGGACATTGACGTGATCCTAGGTGGAGGCCGAAAGTACATGTTTCGCATGGGAA
CCCCAGACCCTGAGTACCCAGATGACTACAGCCAAGGTGGGACCAGGCTGGACGGGAAGAATCTGGTGCA
GGAATGGCTGGCGAAGCGCCAGGGTGCCCGGTATGTGTGGAACCGCACTGAGCTCATGCAGGCTTCCCTG
GACCCGTCTGTGACCCATCTCATGGGTCTCTTTGAGCCTGGAGACATGAAATACGAGATCCACCGAGACT
CCACACTGGACCCCTCCCTGATGGAGATGACAGAGGCTGCCCTGCGCCTGCTGAGCAGGAACCCCCGCGG
CTTCTTCCTCTTCGTGGAGGGTGGTCGCATCGACCATGGTCATCATGAAAGCAGGGCTTACCGGGCACTG
ACTGAGACGATCATGTTCGACGACGCCATTGAGAGGGCGGGCCAGCTCACCAGCGAGGAGGACACGCTGA
GCCTCGTCACTGCCGACCACTCCCACGTCTTCTCCTTCGGAGGCTACCCCCTGCGAGGGAGCTCCATCTT
CGGGCTGGCCCCTGGCAAGGCCCGGGACAGGAAGGCCTACACGGTCCTCCTATACGGAAACGGTCCAGGC
TATGTGCTCAAGGACGGCGCCCGGCCGGATGTTACCGAGAGCGAGAGCGGGAGCCCCGAGTATCGGCAGC
AGTCAGCAGTGCCCCTGGACGAAGAGACCCACGCAGGCGAGGACGTGGCGGTGTTCGCGCGCGGCCCGCA
GGCGCACCTGGTTCACGGCGTGCAGGAGCAGACCTTCATAGCGCACGTCATGGCCTTCGCCGCCTGCCTG
GAGCCCTACACCGCCTGCGACCTGGCGCCCCCCGCCGGCACCACCGACGCCGCGCACCCGGGTGGCGGAG
GACTGAACGACATCTTCGAGGCTCAGAAAATCGAATGGCACGAACATCACCATCACCATCACCATCACCA
TTAAGGCCGGCCTGTAGTCACTGGCACAACGCGTTACCCGGTAAGCCAATCGGGTATACACGGTCGTCAT
ACTGCAGACAGGGTTCTTCTACTTTGCAAGATAGTCTTGAGTAGTAAAATAAATAGATAGAGAAAATCAG
CCTCGACTGTGCCTTCTAGTTGCCAGCCATCTGTTGTTTGCCCCTCCCCCGTGCCTTCCTTGACCCTGGA
AGGTGCCACTCCCACTGTCCTTTCCTAATAAAATGAGGAAATTGCATCACAACACTCAACCCTATCTCGG
TCTATTCTTTTGATTTATAAGGGATTTTGCCGATTTCGGCCTATTGGTTAAAAAATGAGCTGATTTAACA
AAAATTTAACGCGAATTAATTCTGTGGAATGTGTGTCAGTTAGGGTGTGGAAAGTCCCCAGGCTCCCCAG
CAGGCAGAAGTATGCAAAGCATGCATCTCAATTAGTCAGCAACCAGGTGTGGAAAGTCCCCAGGCTCCCC
AGCAGGCAGAAGTATGCAAAGCATGCATCTCAATTAGTCAGCAACCATAGTCCCGCCCCTAACTCCGCCC
ATCCCGCCCCTAACTCCGCCCAGTTCCGCCCATTCTCCGCCCCATGGCTGACTAATTTTTTTTATTTATG
CAGAGGCCGAGGCCGCCTCTGCCTCTGAGCTATTCCAGAAGTAGTGAGGAGGCTTTTTTGGAGGCCTAGG
CTTTTGCAAAAAGCTCCCGGGAGCTTGTATATCCATTTTCGGATCTGATCAGCACGTGTTGACAATTAAT
CATCGGCATAGTATATCGGCATAGTATAATACGACAAGGTGAGGAACTAAACCATGACCGAGTACAAGCC
CACGGTGCGCCTCGCCACCCGCGACGACGTCCCCAGGGCCGTACGCACCCTCGCCGCCGCGTTCGCCGAC
TACCCCGCCACGCGCCACACCGTCGATCCGGACCGCCACATCGAGCGGGTCACCGAGCTGCAAGAACTCT
TCCTCACGCGCGTCGGGCTCGACATCGGCAAGGTGTGGGTCGCGGACGACGGCGCCGCGGTGGCGGTCTG
GACCACGCCGGAGAGCGTCGAAGCGGGGGCGGTGTTCGCCGAGATCGGCCCGCGCATGGCCGAGTTGAGC
GGTTCCCGGCTGGCCGCGCAGCAACAGATGGAAGGCCTCCTGGCGCCGCACCGGCCCAAGGAGCCCGCGT
GGTTCCTGGCCACCGTCGGCGTCTCGCCCGACCACCAGGGCAAGGGTCTGGGCAGCGCCGTCGTGCTCCC
CGGAGTGGAGGCGGCCGAGCGCGCCGGGGTGCCCGCCTTCCTGGAGACATCCGCGCCCCGCAACCTCCCC
TTCTACGAGCGGCTCGGCTTCACCGTCACCGCCGACGTCGAGGTGCCCGAAGGACCGCGCACCTGGTGCA
TGACCCGCAAGCCCGGTGCCTGACACGTGCTACGAGATTTCGATTCCACCGCCGCCTTCTATGAAAGGTT
GGGCTTCGGAATCGTTTTCCGGGACGCCGGCTGGATGATCCTCCAGCGCGGGGATCTCATGCTGGAGTTC
TTCGCCCACCCCAACTTGTTTATTGCAGCTTATAATGGTTACAAATAAAGCAATAGCATCACAAATTTCA
CAAATAAAGCATTTTTTTCACTGCATTCTAGTTGTGGTTTGTCCAAACTCATCAATGTATCTTATCATGT
CTGTATACCGTCGACCTCTAGCTAGAGCTTGGCGTAATCATGGTCATTACCAATGCTTAATCAGTGAGGC
ACCTATCTCAGCGATCTGTCTATTTCGTTCATCCATAGTTGCCTGACTCCCCGTCGTGTAGATAACTACG
ATACGGGAGGGCTTACCATCTGGCCCCAGCGCTGCGATGATACCGCGAGAACCACGCTCACCGGCTCCGG
ATTTATCAGCAATAAACCAGCCAGCCGGAAGGGCCGAGCGCAGAAGTGGTCCTGCAACTTTATCCGCCTC
CATCCAGTCTATTAATTGTTGCCGGGAAGCTAGAGTAAGTAGTTCGCCAGTTAATAGTTTGCGCAACGTT
GTTGCCATCGCTACAGGCATCGTGGTGTCACGCTCGTCGTTTGGTATGGCTTCATTCAGCTCCGGTTCCC
AACGATCAAGGCGAGTTACATGATCCCCCATGTTGTGCAAAAAAGCGGTTAGCTCCTTCGGTCCTCCGAT
CGTTGTCAGAAGTAAGTTGGCCGCAGTGTTATCACTCATGGTTATGGCAGCACTGCATAATTCTCTTACT
GTCATGCCATCCGTAAGATGCTTTTCTGTGACTGGTGAGTACTCAACCAAGTCATTCTGAGAATAGTGTA
TGCGGCGACCGAGTTGCTCTTGCCCGGCGTCAATACGGGATAATACCGCGCCACATAGCAGAACTTTAAA
AGTGCTCATCATTGGAAAACGTTCTTCGGGGCGAAAACTCTCAAGGATCTTACCGCTGTTGAGATCCAGT
TCGATGTAACCCACTCGTGCACCCAACTGATCTTCAGCATCTTTTACTTTCACCAGCGTTTCTGGGTGAG
CAAAAACAGGAAGGCAAAATGCCGCAAAAAAGGGAATAAGGGCGACACGGAAATGTTGAATACTCATATT
CTTCCTTTTTCAATATTATTGAAGCATTTATCAGGGTTATTGTCTCATGAGCGGATACATATTTGAATGT
ATTTAGAAAAATAAACAAATAGGGGTCAGTGTTACAACCAATTAACCAATTCTGAACATTATCGCGAGCC
CATTTATACCTGAATATGGCTCATAACACCCCTTGCTCATGACCAAAATCCCTTAACGTGAGTTACGCGC
GCGTCGTTCCACTGAGCGTCAGACCCCGTAGAAAAGATCAAAGGATCTTCTTGAGATCCTTTTTTTCTGC
GCGTAATCTGCTGCTTGCAAACAAAAAAACCACCGCTACCAGCGGTGGTTTGTTTGCCGGATCAAGAGCT
ACCAACTCTTTTTCCGAAGGTAACTGGCTTCAGCAGAGCGCAGATACCAAATACTGTTCTTCTAGTGTAG
CCGTAGTTAGCCCACCACTTCAAGAACTCTGTAGCACCGCCTACATACCTCGCTCTGCTAATCCTGTTAC
CAGTGGCTGCTGCCAGTGGCGATAAGTCGTGTCTTACCGGGTTGGACTCAAGACGATAGTTACCGGATAA
GGCGCAGCGGTCGGGCTGAACGGGGGGTTCGTGCACACAGCCCAGCTTGGAGCGAACGACCTACACCGAA
CTGAGATACCTACAGCGTGAGCTATGAGAAAGCGCCACGCTTCCCGAAGGGAGAAAGGCGGACAGGTATC
CGGTAAGCGGCAGGGTCGGAACAGGAGAGCGCACGAGGGAGCTTCCAGGGGGAAACGCCTGGTATCTTTA
TAGTCCTGTCGGGTTTCGCCACCTCTGACTTGAGCGTCGATTTTTGTGATGCTCGTCAGGGGGGCGGAGC
CTATGGAAAAACGCCAGCAACGCGGCCTTTTTACGGTTCCTGGCCTTTTGCTGGCCTTTTGCTCACATGT
TCTTTCCTGCGTTATCCCCTGATTCTGTGGATAACCGTATTACCGCCTTTGAGTGAGCTGATACCGCTCG
CCGCAGCCGAACGACCGAGCGCAGCGAGTCAGTGAGCGAGGAAGCGGAAGGCGAGAGTAGGGAACTGCCA
GGCATCAAACTAAGCAGAAGGCCCCTGACGGATGGCCTTTTTGCGTTTCTACAAACTCTTTCTGTGTTGT
AAAACGACGGCCAGTCTTAAGCTCGGGCCCCCTGGGCGGTTCTGATAACGAGTAATCGTTAATCCGCAAA
TAACGTAAAAACCCGCTTCGGCGGGTTTTTTTATGGGGGGAGTTTAGGGAAAGAGCATTTGTCAGAATAT
TTAAGGGCGCCTGTCACTTTGCTTGATATATGAGAATTATTTAACCTTATAAATGAGAAAAAAGCAACGC
ACTTTAAATAAGATACGTTGCTTTTTCGATTGATGAACACCTATAATTAAACTATTCATCTATTATTTAT
GATTTTTTGTATATACAATATTTCTAGTTTGTTAAAGAGAATTAAGAAAATAAATCTCGAAAATAATAAA
GGGAAAATCAGTTTTTGATATCAAAATTATACATGTCAACGATAATACAAAATATAATACAAACTATAAG
ATGTTATCAGTATTTATTATCATTTAGAATAAATTTTGTGTCGCCCTTAATTGTGAGCGGATAACAATTA
CGAGCTTCATGCACAGTGGCGTTGACTCAATATTGGCCATTAGCCATATTATTCATTGGTTATATAGCAT
AAATCAATATTGGCTATTGGCCATTGCATACGTTGTATCTATATCATAATATGTACATTTATATTGGCTC
ATGTCCAATATGACCGCCATGTT
