>Addgene plasmid #157534 | pD649-HAsp-SEMA3E-COMP5AP-AviTag-9xHis | depositor partial sequence | sequence record 304178 | insert (secreted protein)
GCTGATACAACACATCCTAGACTGCGGCTGAGCCACAAAGAGCTGCTGAACCTGAACCGGACCAGCATCT
TTCACAGCCCCTTCGGCTTTCTGGACCTGCACACAATGCTGCTGGACGAGTACCAAGAGAGACTGTTCGT
CGGCGGCAGAGATCTGGTGTACAGCCTGAGCCTGGAACGGATCAGCGACGGCTACAAAGAGATCCACTGG
CCTAGCACAGCCCTGAAGATGGAAGAGTGCATCATGAAGGGCAAAGACGCCGGCGAGTGTGCCAATTATG
TGCGGGTGCTGCACCACTACAACAGAACCCATCTGCTGACCTGCGGCACCGGCGCTTTTGATCCTGTGTG
CGCCTTTATCAGAGTGGGCTACCACCTGGAAGATCCTCTGTTTCACCTGGAAAGCCCCAGAAGCGAGCGC
GGCAGAGGCAGATGTCCATTTGATCCCAGCAGCAGCTTCATCAGCACCCTGATCGGATCTGAGCTGTTCG
CCGGCCTGTACAGCGACTATTGGAGCAGAGATGCCGCCATCTTCCGGTCTATGGGCAGACTGGCCCACAT
CAGAACCGAGCACGATGACGAGAGACTGCTGAAAGAACCCAAGTTCGTGGGCAGCTACATGATCCCCGAC
AACGAGGACAGGGACGACAACAAGGTGTACTTCTTCTTCACCGAGAAGGCCCTGGAAGCCGAGAACAATG
CCCACGCCATCTACACCAGAGTGGGGAGACTGTGTGTGAACGACGTTGGCGGCCAGAGAATCCTGGTCAA
CAAGTGGTCCACCTTCCTGAAGGCCAGACTCGTGTGTAGCGTGCCCGGCATGAATGGCATCGACACCTAC
TTCGACGAGCTGGAAGATGTGTTCCTGCTGCCTACCAGGGACCACAAGAACCCTGTGATCTTCGGCCTGT
TCAACACCACCAGCAACATCTTCAGAGGCCACGCCATTTGCGTGTACCACATGTCTAGCATCAGAGCCGC
CTTCAACGGCCCCTATGCTCACAAAGAGGGCCCCGAGTATCATTGGAGCGTGTACGAGGGCAAAGTGCCC
TATCCTAGACCTGGCAGCTGCGCCTCTAAAGTGAATGGCGGCAGATACGGCACCACCAAGGACTACCCTG
ACGACGCCATCAGATTCGCCAGATCTCACCCTCTGATGTACCAGGCCATCAAGCCCGCTCACAAGAAGCC
CATCCTGGTTAAGACCGACGGCAAGTACAACCTGAAGCAGATCGCCGTGGACAGAGTGGAAGCTGAGGAT
GGCCAGTACGACGTGCTGTTCATCGGCACCGACAACGGCATCGTGCTGAAAGTGATCACCATCTACAATC
AAGAGATGGAATCCATGGAAGAAGTGATCCTGGAAGAACTCCAGATCTTCAAGGACCCCGTGCCTATCAT
CAGCATGGAAATCAGCAGCAAGCGGCAGCAGCTGTACATCGGCTCTGCATCTGCTGTGGCCCAAGTGCGG
TTCCACCACTGTGATATGTATGGCAGCGCCTGCGCCGATTGCTGCCTGGCCAGAGATCCATATTGTGCCT
GGGATGGCATCAGCTGCAGCCGGTACTATCCTACAGGCACCCACGCCAAGAGAAGATTCAGACGGCAGGA
TGTGCGGCACGGAAATGCCGCTCAGCAGTGCTTTGGACAGCAGTTTGTGGGCGACGCCCTGGACAAGACA
GAGGAACACCTGGCCTACGGCATCGAGAACAACAGCACACTGCTGGAATGCACCCCTCGGAGTCTGCAGG
CCAAAGTGATTTGGTTCGTGCAGAAGGGCCGCGAGACACGGAAAGAGGAAGTCAAGACAGACGACCGCGT
GGTCAAGATGGATCTGGGCCTGCTGTTCCTGAGACTGCACAAGTCTGACGCCGGCACCTACTTTTGCCAG
ACCGTGGAACACAGCTTCGTGCACACAGTGCGGAAGATCACCCTCGAGGTGGTGGAAGAAGAGAAGGTCG
AGGACATGTTCAACAAGGACGACGAAGAGGACCGGCACCACAGAATGCCTTGTCCTGCTCAGAGCAGCAT
CTCTCAGGGCGCCAAGCCTTGGTACAAAGAGTTCCTGCAGCTCATCGGCTACAGCAACTTCCAGCGAGTG
GAAGAGTACTGCGAGAAAGTGTGGTGCACCGACCGGAAGCGGAAGAAACTGAAGATGAGCCCCTCCAAGT
GGAAGTACGCCAATCCTCAAGAGAAAAAGCTGCGGAGCAAGCCCGAGCACTACAGACTGCCTAGACACAC
CCTGGACTCT
